Addgene plasmid #116499: pHAGE-PIK3CA-H1047L
Purpose: Lentiviral expression of PIK3CA H1047L
Depositing lab: Gordon Mills & Kenneth Scott. Depositing organization: Baylor College of Medicine. Publication: Systematic Functional Annotation of Somatic Mutations in Cancer. Ng PK, Li J, Jeong KJ, Shao S, Chen H, Tsang YH, Sengupta S, Wang Z, Bhavana VH, Tran R, Soewito S, Minussi DC, Moreno D, Kong K, Dogruluk T, Lu H, Gao J, Tokheim C, Zhou DC, Johnson AM, Zeng J, Ip CKM, Ju Z, Wester M, Yu S, Li Y, Vellano CP, Schultz N, Karchin R, Ding L, Lu Y, Cheung LWT, Chen K, Shaw KR, Meric-Bernstam F, Scott KL, Yi S, Sahni N, Liang H, Mills GB. Cancer Cell. 2018 Mar 12;33(3):450-462.e10. doi: 10.1016/j.ccell.2018.01.021. PubMed 29533785.
Backbone
  Vector backbone: pHAGE
  Vector type: Lentiviral
Growth in bacteria
  Bacterial resistance: Ampicillin, 100 μg/mL
  Growth temperature: 37°C
  Growth strain: Stbl3
  Copy number: High Copy
Gene/Insert
  Gene/Insert name: PIK3CA
  Species: H. sapiens (human)
  Mutation: H1047L
  Entrez Gene: PIK3CA (a.k.a. CCM4, CLAPO, CLOVE, CWS5, HMH, MCAP, MCM, MCMTC, PI3K, PI3K-alpha, p110-alpha)
  Cloning method: Gateway Cloning
Terms and licenses: Academic/Nonprofit Terms; Industry Terms: Not Available to Industry
How to cite: pHAGE-PIK3CA-H1047L was a gift from Gordon Mills & Kenneth Scott (Addgene plasmid # 116499 ; http://n2t.net/addgene:116499 ; RRID:Addgene_116499)
