[The description below was written by a language model from this plasmid's Addgene catalogue record and the feature table of its GenBank file.]
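Description:
pHAGE-PIK3CA-H1047L is an 11.8 kb HIV-1-derived lentiviral expression plasmid built on the pHAGE backbone and carrying human PIK3CA, which encodes the p110-alpha catalytic subunit of PI3K, with the H1047L substitution. It is maintained in E. coli through a high-copy ColE1/pUC-type origin and selected with ampicillin via the bla gene. The viral portion contains a full-length HIV-1 LTR at the upstream end (labelled "3' LTR" by the automated annotation, though it sits in the 5' position), the Psi packaging signal, the Rev response element for Rev-dependent nuclear export of the genomic RNA, the cPPT/CTS, and a downstream U3-deleted LTR that makes the integrated provirus self-inactivating.

Expression is driven by the human EF-1-alpha promoter, including its first intron, a strong constitutive promoter in mammalian cells. The open reading frame was introduced by Gateway cloning and lies between the attB1 and attB2 sites. The coding sequence itself is not annotated in the feature table, but the roughly 3.2 kb interval between these sites is consistent with PIK3CA. Downstream are short T3 and T7 promoter sequences, an attB4 site and a V5 epitope tag. The record does not indicate whether the V5 tag is read in frame with the insert. An EMCV IRES then directs translation of EGFP from the same transcript, so transduced cells can be identified or sorted by fluorescence, and a WPRE enhances transcript expression.

The construct is intended for lentiviral delivery and stable expression of this PIK3CA mutant. It was deposited as part of a study on the systematic functional annotation of somatic mutations in cancer.
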