LOCUS       Exported 11816 bp ds-DNA circular SYN 12-MAY-2021
DEFINITION  Lentiviral expression of PIK3CA H1047L.
ACCESSION   .
VERSION     .
KEYWORDS    pHAGE-PIK3CA-H1047L
SOURCE      synthetic DNA construct
  ORGANISM  synthetic DNA construct
REFERENCE   1 (bases 1 to 11816)
  AUTHORS   Ng PK, Li J, Jeong KJ, Shao S, Chen H, Tsang YH, Sengupta S, Wang Z,
            Bhavana VH, Tran R, Soewito S, Minussi DC, Moreno D, Kong K,
            Dogruluk T, Lu H, Gao J, Tokheim C, Zhou DC, Johnson AM, Zeng J, Ip
            CKM, Ju Z, Wester M, Yu S, Li Y, Vellano CP, Schultz N, Karchin R,
            Ding L, Lu Y, Cheung LWT, Chen K, Shaw KR, Meric-Bernstam F, Scott
            KL, Yi S, Sahni N, Liang H, Mills GB
  TITLE     Systematic Functional Annotation of Somatic Mutations in Cancer.
  JOURNAL   Cancer Cell. 2018 Mar 12;33(3):450-462.e10. doi:
            10.1016/j.ccell.2018.01.021.
  PUBMED    29533785
REFERENCE   2 (bases 1 to 11816)
  AUTHORS   .
  TITLE     Direct Submission
  JOURNAL   Exported May 12, 2021 from SnapGene Server 1.1.58
            http://www.snapgene.com
FEATURES             Location/Qualifiers
     source          1..11816
                     /organism="synthetic DNA construct"
                     /mol_type="other DNA"
     LTR             1..634
                     /label=3' LTR
                     /note="3' long terminal repeat (LTR) from HIV-1"
     misc_feature    681..806
                     /label=HIV-1 Psi
                     /note="packaging signal of human immunodeficiency virus
                     type 1"
     misc_feature    1303..1536
                     /label=RRE
                     /note="The Rev response element (RRE) of HIV-1 allows for
                     Rev-dependent mRNA export from the nucleus to the
                     cytoplasm."
     CDS             1721..1765
                     /codon_start=1
                     /product="antigenic peptide corresponding to amino acids
                     655 to 669 of the HIV envelope protein gp41 (Lutje Hulsik
                     et al., 2013)"
                     /label=gp41 peptide
                     /note="recognized by the 2H10 single-chain llama nanobody"
                     /translation="KNEQELLELDKWASL"
     misc_feature    2058..2175
                     /label=cPPT/CTS
                     /note="central polypurine tract and central termination
                     sequence of HIV-1"
     promoter        2223..3401
                     /label=EF-1-alpha promoter
                     /note="strong constitutive promoter for human elongation
                     factor EF-1-alpha"
     intron          2454..3392
                     /label=EF-1-alpha intron A
                     /note="intron upstream of the start codon of human
                     EF-1-alpha"
     primer_bind     3349..3369
                     /label=EF1a-F
                     /note="Human elongation factor-1a promoter, forward primer"
     protein_bind    3421..3445
                     /gene="mutant version of attB"
                     /label=attB1
                     /bound_moiety="BP Clonase(TM)"
                     /note="recombination site for the Gateway(R) BP reaction"
     protein_bind    complement(6656..6680)
                     /gene="mutant version of attB"
                     /label=attB2
                     /bound_moiety="BP Clonase(TM)"
                     /note="recombination site for the Gateway(R) BP reaction"
     promoter        6688..6706
                     /label=T3 promoter
                     /note="promoter for bacteriophage T3 RNA polymerase"
     primer_bind     complement(6731..6750)
                     /label=T7
                     /note="T7 promoter, forward primer"
     promoter        complement(6732..6750)
                     /label=T7 promoter
                     /note="promoter for bacteriophage T7 RNA polymerase"
     protein_bind    complement(6756..6776)
                     /gene="mutant version of attB"
                     /label=attB4
                     /bound_moiety="BP Clonase(TM)"
                     /note="core recombination site for the Gateway(R) BP
                     reaction"
     CDS             6830..6871
                     /codon_start=1
                     /product="epitope tag from simian virus 5"
                     /label=V5 tag
                     /translation="GKPIPNPLLGLDST"
     misc_feature    6892..7459
                     /label=IRES
                     /note="internal ribosome entry site (IRES) of the
                     encephalomyocarditis virus (EMCV)"
     misc_feature    6909..7461
                     /label=IRES
                     /note="internal ribosome entry site (IRES) of the
                     encephalomyocarditis virus (EMCV)"
     primer_bind     complement(7053..7070)
                     /label=IRES reverse
                     /note="IRES internal ribosome entry site, reverse primer.
                     Also called pCDH-rev"
     primer_bind     7280..7299
                     /label=IRES-F
                     /note="IRES internal ribosome entry site, forward primer"
     CDS             7473..8192
                     /codon_start=1
                     /product="the original enhanced GFP (Yang et al., 1996)"
                     /label=EGFP
                     /note="mammalian codon-optimized"
                     /translation="MVSKGEELFTGVVPILVELDGDVNGHKFSVSGEGEGDATYGKLTL
                     KFICTTGKLPVPWPTLVTTLTYGVQCFSRYPDHMKQHDFFKSAMPEGYVQERTIFFKDD
                     GNYKTRAEVKFEGDTLVNRIELKGIDFKEDGNILGHKLEYNYNSHNVYIMADKQKNGIK
                     VNFKIRHNIEDGSVQLADHYQQNTPIGDGPVLLPDNHYLSTQSALSKDPNEKRDHMVLL
                     EFVTAAGITLGMDELYK"
     CDS             7473..8189
                     /codon_start=1
                     /product="enhanced GFP"
                     /label=EGFP
                     /translation="MVSKGEELFTGVVPILVELDGDVNGHKFSVSGEGEGDATYGKLTL
                     KFICTTGKLPVPWPTLVTTLTYGVQCFSRYPDHMKQHDFFKSAMPEGYVQERTIFFKDD
                     GNYKTRAEVKFEGDTLVNRIELKGIDFKEDGNILGHKLEYNYNSHNVYIMADKQKNGIK
                     VNFKIRHNIEDGSVQLADHYQQNTPIGDGPVLLPDNHYLSTQSALSKDPNEKRDHMVLL
                     EFVTAAGITLGMDELYK"
     primer_bind     complement(7518..7539)
                     /label=EGFP-N
                     /note="EGFP, reverse primer"
     primer_bind     complement(7779..7798)
                     /label=EXFP-R
                     /note="For distinguishing EGFP variants, reverse primer"
     primer_bind     8126..8147
                     /label=EGFP-C
                     /note="EGFP, forward primer"
     misc_feature    8206..8794
                     /label=WPRE
                     /note="woodchuck hepatitis virus posttranscriptional
                     regulatory element"
     primer_bind     complement(8259..8279)
                     /label=WPRE-R
                     /note="WPRE, reverse primer"
     CDS             complement(8677..8688)
                     /codon_start=1
                     /product="Factor Xa recognition and cleavage site"
                     /label=Factor Xa site
                     /translation="IEGR"
     LTR             8869..9102
                     /label=3' LTR (Delta-U3)
                     /note="self-inactivating 3' long terminal repeat (LTR) from
                     HIV-1"
     primer_bind     complement(9221..9239)
                     /label=pBRforEco
                     /note="pBR322 vectors, upsteam of EcoRI site, forward
                     primer"
     promoter        9307..9411
                     /gene="bla"
                     /label=AmpR promoter
     CDS             9412..10272
                     /codon_start=1
                     /gene="bla"
                     /product="beta-lactamase"
                     /label=AmpR
                     /note="confers resistance to ampicillin, carbenicillin, and
                     related antibiotics"
                     /translation="MSIQHFRVALIPFFAAFCLPVFAHPETLVKVKDAEDQLGARVGYI
                     ELDLNSGKILESFRPEERFPMMSTFKVLLCGAVLSRVDAGQEQLGRRIHYSQNDLVEYS
                     PVTEKHLTDGMTVRELCSAAITMSDNTAANLLLTTIGGPKELTAFLHNMGDHVTRLDRW
                     EPELNEAIPNDERDTTMPVAMATTLRKLLTGELLTLASRQQLIDWMEADKVAGPLLRSA
                     LPAGWFIADKSGAGERGSRGIIAALGPDGKPSRIVVIYTTGSQATMDERNRQIAEIGAS
                     LIKHW"
     primer_bind     complement(9630..9649)
                     /label=Amp-R
                     /note="Ampicillin resistance gene, reverse primer"
     rep_origin      10443..11031
                     /direction=RIGHT
                     /label=ori
                     /note="high-copy-number ColE1/pMB1/pBR322/pUC origin of
                     replication"
     primer_bind     10932..10951
                     /label=pBR322ori-F
                     /note="pBR322 origin, forward primer"
     primer_bind     11185..11202
                     /label=L4440
                     /note="L4440 vector, forward primer"
     primer_bind     11294..11313
                     /label=SV40pro-F
                     /note="SV40 promoter/origin, forward primer"
     protein_bind    11442..11463
                     /label=CAP binding site
                     /bound_moiety="E. coli catabolite activator protein"
                     /note="CAP binding activates transcription in the presence
                     of cAMP."
     promoter        11478..11508
                     /label=lac promoter
                     /note="promoter for the E. coli lac operon"
     protein_bind    11516..11532
                     /label=lac operator
                     /bound_moiety="lac repressor encoded by lacI"
                     /note="The lac repressor binds to the lac operator to
                     inhibit transcription in E. coli. This inhibition can be
                     relieved by adding lactose or
                     isopropyl-beta-D-thiogalactopyranoside (IPTG)."
     primer_bind     11521..11543
                     /label=M13/pUC Reverse
                     /note="In lacZ gene"
     primer_bind     11540..11556
                     /label=M13 rev
                     /note="common sequencing primer, one of multiple similar
                     variants"
     primer_bind     11540..11556
                     /label=M13 Reverse
                     /note="In lacZ gene. Also called M13-rev"
     primer_bind     11606..11625
                     /label=EBV-rev
                     /note="SV40 polyA terminator, reverse primer"
ORIGIN
        1 tggaagggct aattcactcc caaagaagac aagatatcct tgatctgtgg atctaccaca
       61 cacaaggcta cttccctgat tagcagaact acacaccagg gccaggggtc agatatccac
      121 tgacctttgg atggtgctac aagctagtac cagttgagcc agataaggta gaagaggcca
      181 ataaaggaga gaacaccagc ttgttacacc ctgtgagcct gcatgggatg gatgacccgg
      241 agagagaagt gttagagtgg aggtttgaca gccgcctagc atttcatcac gtggcccgag
      301 agctgcatcc ggagtacttc aagaactgct gatatcgagc ttgctacaag ggactttccg
      361 ctggggactt tccagggagg cgtggcctgg gcgggactgg ggagtggcga gccctcagat
      421 cctgcatata agcagctgct ttttgcctgt actgggtctc tctggttaga ccagatctga
      481 gcctgggagc tctctggcta actagggaac ccactgctta agcctcaata aagcttgcct
      541 tgagtgcttc aagtagtgtg tgcccgtctg ttgtgtgact ctggtaacta gagatccctc
      601 agaccctttt agtcagtgtg gaaaatctct agcagtggcg cccgaacagg gacttgaaag
      661 cgaaagggaa accagaggag ctctctcgac gcaggactcg gcttgctgaa gcgcgcacgg
      721 caagaggcga ggggcggcga ctggtgagta cgccaaaaat tttgactagc ggaggctaga
      781 aggagagaga tgggtgcgag agcgtcagta ttaagcgggg gagaattaga tcgcgatggg
      841 aaaaaattcg gttaaggcca gggggaaaga aaaaatataa attaaaacat atagtatggg
      901 caagcaggga gctagaacga ttcgcagtta atcctggcct gttagaaaca tcagaaggct
      961 gtagacaaat actgggacag ctacaaccat cccttcagac aggatcagaa gaacttagat
     1021 cattatataa tacagtagca accctctatt gtgtgcatca aaggatagag ataaaagaca
     1081 ccaaggaagc tttagacaag atagaggaag agcaaaacaa aagtaagacc accgcacagc
     1141 aagcggccgg ccgctgatct tcagacctgg aggaggagat atgagggaca attggagaag
     1201 tgaattatat aaatataaag tagtaaaaat tgaaccatta ggagtagcac ccaccaaggc
     1261 aaagagaaga gtggtgcaga gagaaaaaag agcagtggga ataggagctt tgttccttgg
     1321 gttcttggga gcagcaggaa gcactatggg cgcagcgtca atgacgctga cggtacaggc
     1381 cagacaatta ttgtctggta tagtgcagca gcagaacaat ttgctgaggg ctattgaggc
     1441 gcaacagcat ctgttgcaac tcacagtctg gggcatcaag cagctccagg caagaatcct
     1501 ggctgtggaa agatacctaa aggatcaaca gctcctgggg atttggggtt gctctggaaa
     1561 actcatttgc accactgctg tgccttggaa tgctagttgg agtaataaat ctctggaaca
     1621 gatttggaat cacacgacct ggatggagtg ggacagagaa attaacaatt acacaagctt
     1681 aatacactcc ttaattgaag aatcgcaaaa ccagcaagaa aagaatgaac aagaattatt
     1741 ggaattagat aaatgggcaa gtttgtggaa ttggtttaac ataacaaatt ggctgtggta
     1801 tataaaatta ttcataatga tagtaggagg cttggtaggt ttaagaatag tttttgctgt
     1861 actttctata gtgaatagag ttaggcaggg atattcacca ttatcgtttc agacccacct
     1921 cccaaccccg aggggacccg acaggcccga aggaatagaa gaagaaggtg gagagagaga
     1981 cagagacaga tccattcgat tagtgaacgg atctcgacgg tatcgccgaa ttcacaaatg
     2041 gcagtattca tccacaattt taaaagaaaa ggggggattg gggggtacag tgcaggggaa
     2101 agaatagtag acataatagc aacagacata caaactaaag aattacaaaa acaaattaca
     2161 aaaattcaaa attttcgggt ttattacagg gacagcagag atccagtttg gactagtcgt
     2221 gaggctccgg tgcccgtcag tgggcagagc gcacatcgcc cacagtcccc gagaagttgg
     2281 ggggaggggt cggcaattga accggtgcct agagaaggtg gcgcggggta aactgggaaa
     2341 gtgatgtcgt gtactggctc cgcctttttc ccgagggtgg gggagaaccg tatataagtg
     2401 cagtagtcgc cgtgaacgtt ctttttcgca acgggtttgc cgccagaaca caggtaagtg
     2461 ccgtgtgtgg ttcccgcggg cctggcctct ttacgggtta tggcccttgc gtgccttgaa
     2521 ttacttccac ctggctgcag tacgtgattc ttgatcccga gcttcgggtt ggaagtgggt
     2581 gggagagttc gaggccttgc gcttaaggag ccccttcgcc tcgtgcttga gttgaggcct
     2641 ggcctgggcg ctggggccgc cgcgtgcgaa tctggtggca ccttcgcgcc tgtctcgctg
     2701 ctttcgataa gtctctagcc atttaaaatt tttgatgacc tgctgcgacg ctttttttct
     2761 ggcaagatag tcttgtaaat gcgggccaag atctgcacac tggtatttcg gtttttgggg
     2821 ccgcgggcgg cgacggggcc cgtgcgtccc agcgcacatg ttcggcgagg cggggcctgc
     2881 gagcgcggcc accgagaatc ggacgggggt agtctcaagc tggccggcct gctctggtgc
     2941 ctggcctcgc gccgccgtgt atcgccccgc cctgggcggc aaggctggcc cggtcggcac
     3001 cagttgcgtg agcggaaaga tggccgcttc ccggccctgc tgcagggagc tcaaaatgga
     3061 ggacgcggcg ctcgggagag cgggcgggtg agtcacccac acaaaggaaa agggcctttc
     3121 cgtcctcagc cgtcgcttca tgtgactcca cggagtaccg ggcgccgtcc aggcacctcg
     3181 attagttctc gagcttttgg agtacgtcgt ctttaggttg gggggagggg ttttatgcga
     3241 tggagtttcc ccacactgag tgggtggaga ctgaagttag gccagcttgg cacttgatgt
     3301 aattctcctt ggaatttgcc ctttttgagt ttggatcttg gttcattctc aagcctcaga
     3361 cagtggttca aagttttttt cttccatttc aggtgtcgtg aagcggccct gcagatatca
     3421 acaagtttgt acaaaaaagc aggcaccatg cctccaagac catcatcagg tgaactgtgg
     3481 ggcatccact tgatgccccc aagaatccta gtagaatgtt tactaccaaa tggaatgata
     3541 gtgactttag aatgcctccg tgaggctaca ttaataacca taaagcatga actatttaaa
     3601 gaagcaagaa aataccccct ccatcaactt cttcaagatg aatcttctta cattttcgta
     3661 agtgttactc aagaagcaga aagggaagaa ttttttgatg aaacaagacg actttgtgac
     3721 cttcggcttt ttcaaccctt tttaaaagta attgaaccag taggcaaccg tgaagaaaag
     3781 atcctcaatc gagaaattgg ttttgctatc ggcatgccag tgtgtgaatt tgatatggtt
     3841 aaagatccag aagtacagga cttccgaaga aatattctga acgtttgtaa agaagctgtg
     3901 gatcttaggg acctcaattc acctcatagt agagcaatgt atgtctatcc tccaaatgta
     3961 gaatcttcac cagaattgcc aaagcacata tataataaat tagataaagg gcaaataata
     4021 gtggtgatct gggtaatagt ttctccaaat aatgacaagc agaagtatac tctgaaaatc
     4081 aaccatgact gtgtaccaga acaagtaatt gctgaagcaa tcaggaaaaa aactcgaagt
     4141 atgttgctat cctctgaaca actaaaactc tgtgttttag aatatcaggg caagtatatt
     4201 ttaaaagtgt gtggatgtga tgaatacttc ctagaaaaat atcctctgag tcagtataag
     4261 tatataagaa gctgtataat gcttgggagg atgcccaatt tgatgttgat ggctaaagaa
     4321 agcctttatt ctcaactgcc aatggactgt tttacaatgc catcttattc cagacgcatt
     4381 tccacagcta caccatatat gaatggagaa acatctacaa aatccctttg ggttataaat
     4441 agtgcactca gaataaaaat tctttgtgca acctacgtga atgtaaatat tcgagacatt
     4501 gataagatct atgttcgaac aggtatctac catggaggag aacccttatg tgacaatgtg
     4561 aacactcaaa gagtaccttg ttccaatccc aggtggaatg aatggctgaa ttatgatata
     4621 tacattcctg atcttcctcg tgctgctcga ctttgccttt ccatttgctc tgttaaaggc
     4681 cgaaagggtg ctaaagagga acactgtcca ttggcatggg gaaatataaa cttgtttgat
     4741 tacacagaca ctctagtatc tggaaaaatg gctttgaatc tttggccagt acctcatgga
     4801 ttagaagatt tgctgaaccc tattggtgtt actggatcaa atccaaataa agaaactcca
     4861 tgcttagagt tggagtttga ctggttcagc agtgtggtaa agttcccaga tatgtcagtg
     4921 attgaagagc atgccaattg gtctgtatcc cgagaagcag gatttagcta ttcccacgca
     4981 ggactgagta acagactagc tagagacaat gaattaaggg aaaatgacaa agaacagctc
     5041 aaagcaattt ctacacgaga tcctctctct gaaatcactg agcaggagaa agattttcta
     5101 tggagtcaca gacactattg tgtaactatc cccgaaattc tacccaaatt gcttctgtct
     5161 gttaaatgga attctagaga tgaagtagcc cagatgtatt gcttggtaaa agattggcct
     5221 ccaatcaaac ctgaacaggc tatggaactt ctggactgta attacccaga tcctatggtt
     5281 cgaggttttg ctgttcggtg cttggaaaaa tatttaacag atgacaaact ttctcagtat
     5341 ttaattcagc tagtacaggt cctaaaatat gaacaatatt tggataactt gcttgtgaga
     5401 tttttactga agaaagcatt gactaatcaa aggattgggc actttttctt ttggcattta
     5461 aaatctgaga tgcacaataa aacagttagc cagaggtttg gcctgctttt ggagtcctat
     5521 tgtcgtgcat gtgggatgta tttgaagcac ctgaataggc aagtcgaggc aatggaaaag
     5581 ctcattaact taactgacat tctcaaacag gagaagaagg atgaaacaca aaaggtacag
     5641 atgaagtttt tagttgagca aatgaggcga ccagatttca tggatgctct acagggcttt
     5701 ctgtctcctc taaaccctgc tcatcaacta ggaaacctca ggcttgaaga gtgtcgaatt
     5761 atgtcctctg caaaaaggcc actgtggttg aattgggaga acccagacat catgtcagag
     5821 ttactgtttc agaacaatga gatcatcttt aaaaatgggg atgatttacg gcaagatatg
     5881 ctaacacttc aaattattcg tattatggaa aatatctggc aaaatcaagg tcttgatctt
     5941 cgaatgttac cttatggttg tctgtcaatc ggtgactgtg tgggacttat tgaggtggtg
     6001 cgaaattctc acactattat gcaaattcag tgcaaaggcg gcttgaaagg tgcactgcag
     6061 ttcaacagcc acacactaca tcagtggctc aaagacaaga acaaaggaga aatatatgat
     6121 gcagccattg acctgtttac acgttcatgt gctggatact gtgtagctac cttcattttg
     6181 ggaattggag atcgtcacaa tagtaacatc atggtgaaag acgatggaca actgtttcat
     6241 atagattttg gacacttttt ggatcacaag aagaaaaaat ttggttataa acgagaacgt
     6301 gtgccatttg ttttgacaca ggatttctta atagtgatta gtaaaggagc ccaagaatgc
     6361 acaaagacaa gagaatttga gaggtttcag gagatgtgtt acaaggctta tctagctatt
     6421 cgacagcatg ccaatctctt cataaatctt ttctcaatga tgcttggctc tggaatgcca
     6481 gaactacaat cttttgatga cattgcatac attcgaaaga ccctagcctt agataaaact
     6541 gagcaagagg ctttggagta tttcatgaaa caaatgaatg atgcacttca tggtggctgg
     6601 acaacaaaaa tggattggat cttccacaca attaaacagc atgcattgaa ctagaaccca
     6661 gctttcttgt acaaagtggt gatatccaat taaccctcac taaaggtgta tatgttaatg
     6721 agatgttgta ccctatagtg agtcgtatta ccacccaact tttctataca aagtggttga
     6781 tatccagcac agtggcggcc gctcgagtct agagggcccg cggttcgaag gtaagcctat
     6841 ccctaaccct ctcctcggtc tcgattctac gcgtaccggt tagtaatgag atccctcccc
     6901 cccccctaac gttactggcc gaagccgctt ggaataaggc cggtgtgcgt ttgtctatat
     6961 gttattttcc accatattgc cgtcttttgg caatgtgagg gcccggaaac ctggccctgt
     7021 cttcttgacg agcattccta ggggtctttc ccctctcgcc aaaggaatgc aaggtctgtt
     7081 gaatgtcgtg aaggaagcag ttcctctgga agcttcttga agacaaacaa cgtctgtagc
     7141 gaccctttgc aggcagcgga accccccacc tggcgacagg tgcctctgcg gccaaaagcc
     7201 acgtgtataa gatacacctg caaaggcggc acaaccccag tgccacgttg tgagttggat
     7261 agttgtggaa agagtcaaat ggctctcctc aagcgtattc aacaaggggc tgaaggatgc
     7321 ccagaaggta ccccattgta tgggatctga tctggggcct cggtgcacat gctttacatg
     7381 tgtttagtcg aggttaaaaa aacgtctagg ccccccgaac cacggggacg tggttttcct
     7441 ttgaaaaaca cgatgataat atggccacac atatggtgag caagggcgag gagctgttca
     7501 ccggggtggt gcccatcctg gtcgagctgg acggcgacgt aaacggccac aagttcagcg
     7561 tgtccggcga gggcgagggc gatgccacct acggcaagct gaccctgaag ttcatctgca
     7621 ccaccggcaa gctgcccgtg ccctggccca ccctcgtgac caccctgacc tacggcgtgc
     7681 agtgcttcag ccgctacccc gaccacatga agcagcacga cttcttcaag tccgccatgc
     7741 ccgaaggcta cgtccaggag cgcaccatct tcttcaagga cgacggcaac tacaagaccc
     7801 gcgccgaggt gaagttcgag ggcgacaccc tggtgaaccg catcgagctg aagggcatcg
     7861 acttcaagga ggacggcaac atcctggggc acaagctgga gtacaactac aacagccaca
     7921 acgtctatat catggccgac aagcagaaga acggcatcaa ggtgaacttc aagatccgcc
     7981 acaacatcga ggacggcagc gtgcagctcg ccgaccacta ccagcagaac acccccatcg
     8041 gcgacggccc cgtgctgctg cccgacaacc actacctgag cacccagtcc gccctgagca
     8101 aagaccccaa cgagaagcgc gatcacatgg tcctgctgga gttcgtgacc gccgccggga
     8161 tcactctcgg catggacgag ctgtacaagt aaatcgatag atcctaatca acctctggat
     8221 tacaaaattt gtgaaagatt gactggtatt cttaactatg ttgctccttt tacgctatgt
     8281 ggatacgctg ctttaatgcc tttgtatcat gctattgctt cccgtatggc tttcattttc
     8341 tcctccttgt ataaatcctg gttgctgtct ctttatgagg agttgtggcc cgttgtcagg
     8401 caacgtggcg tggtgtgcac tgtgtttgct gacgcaaccc ccactggttg gggcattgcc
     8461 accacctgtc agctcctttc cgggactttc gctttccccc tccctattgc cacggcggaa
     8521 ctcatcgccg cctgccttgc ccgctgctgg acaggggctc ggctgttggg cactgacaat
     8581 tccgtggtgt tgtcggggaa atcatcgtcc tttccttggc tgctcgcctg tgttgccacc
     8641 tggattctgc gcgggacgtc cttctgctac gtcccttcgg ccctcaatcc agcggacctt
     8701 ccttcccgcg gcctgctgcc ggctctgcgg cctcttccgc gtcttcgcct tcgccctcag
     8761 acgagtcgga tctccctttg ggccgcctcc ccgcctgaga tcctttaaga ccaatgactt
     8821 acaaggcagc tgtagatctt agccactttt taaaagaaaa ggggggactg gaagggctaa
     8881 ttcactccca acgaagacaa gatctgcttt ttgcttgtac tgggtctctc tggttagacc
     8941 agatctgagc ctgggagctc tctggctaac tagggaaccc actgcttaag cctcaataaa
     9001 gcttgccttg agtgcttcaa gtagtgtgtg cccgtctgtt gtgtgactct ggtaactaga
     9061 gatccctcag acccttttag tcagtgtgga aaatctctag cagtagtagt tcatgtcatc
     9121 ttattattca gtatttataa cttgcaaaga aatgaatatc agagagtgag aggcccgggt
     9181 taattaagga aagggctaga tcattcttga agacgaaagg gcctcgtgat acgcctattt
     9241 ttataggtta atgtcatgat aataatggtt tcttagacgt caggtggcac ttttcgggga
     9301 aatgtgcgcg gaacccctat ttgtttattt ttctaaatac attcaaatat gtatccgctc
     9361 atgagacaat aaccctgata aatgcttcaa taatattgaa aaaggaagag tatgagtatt
     9421 caacatttcc gtgtcgccct tattcccttt tttgcggcat tttgccttcc tgtttttgct
     9481 cacccagaaa cgctggtgaa agtaaaagat gctgaagatc agttgggtgc acgagtgggt
     9541 tacatcgaac tggatctcaa cagcggtaag atccttgaga gttttcgccc cgaagaacgt
     9601 tttccaatga tgagcacttt taaagttctg ctatgtggcg cggtattatc ccgtgttgac
     9661 gccgggcaag agcaactcgg tcgccgcata cactattctc agaatgactt ggttgagtac
     9721 tcaccagtca cagaaaagca tcttacggat ggcatgacag taagagaatt atgcagtgct
     9781 gccataacca tgagtgataa cactgcggcc aacttacttc tgacaacgat cggaggaccg
     9841 aaggagctaa ccgctttttt gcacaacatg ggggatcatg taactcgcct tgatcgttgg
     9901 gaaccggagc tgaatgaagc cataccaaac gacgagcgtg acaccacgat gcctgtagca
     9961 atggcaacaa cgttgcgcaa actattaact ggcgaactac ttactctagc ttcccggcaa
    10021 caattaatag actggatgga ggcggataaa gttgcaggac cacttctgcg ctcggccctt
    10081 ccggctggct ggtttattgc tgataaatct ggagccggtg agcgtgggtc tcgcggtatc
    10141 attgcagcac tggggccaga tggtaagccc tcccgtatcg tagttatcta cacgacgggg
    10201 agtcaggcaa ctatggatga acgaaataga cagatcgctg agataggtgc ctcactgatt
    10261 aagcattggt aactgtcaga ccaagtttac tcatatatac tttagattga tttaaaactt
    10321 catttttaat ttaaaaggat ctaggtgaag atcctttttg ataatctcat gaccaaaatc
    10381 ccttaacgtg agttttcgtt ccactgagcg tcagaccccg tagaaaagat caaaggatct
    10441 tcttgagatc ctttttttct gcgcgtaatc tgctgcttgc aaacaaaaaa accaccgcta
    10501 ccagcggtgg tttgtttgcc ggatcaagag ctaccaactc tttttccgaa ggtaactggc
    10561 ttcagcagag cgcagatacc aaatactgtt cttctagtgt agccgtagtt aggccaccac
    10621 ttcaagaact ctgtagcacc gcctacatac ctcgctctgc taatcctgtt accagtggct
    10681 gctgccagtg gcgataagtc gtgtcttacc gggttggact caagacgata gttaccggat
    10741 aaggcgcagc ggtcgggctg aacggggggt tcgtgcacac agcccagctt ggagcgaacg
    10801 acctacaccg aactgagata cctacagcgt gagctatgag aaagcgccac gcttcccgaa
    10861 gggagaaagg cggacaggta tccggtaagc ggcagggtcg gaacaggaga gcgcacgagg
    10921 gagcttccag ggggaaacgc ctggtatctt tatagtcctg tcgggtttcg ccacctctga
    10981 cttgagcgtc gatttttgtg atgctcgtca ggggggcgga gcctatggaa aaacgccagc
    11041 aacgcggcct ttttacggtt cctggccttt tgctggcctt ttgctcacat gttctttcct
    11101 gcgttatccc ctgattctgt ggataaccgt attaccgcct ttgagtgagc tgataccgct
    11161 cgccgcagcc gaacgaccga gcgcagcgag tcagtgagcg aggaagcgga agagcgccca
    11221 atacgcaaac cgcctctccc cgcgcgttgg ccgattcatt aatgcagcaa gctcatggct
    11281 gactaatttt ttttatttat gcagaggccg aggccgcctc ggcctctgag ctattccaga
    11341 agtagtgagg aggctttttt ggaggcctag gcttttgcaa aaagctcccc gtggcacgac
    11401 aggtttcccg actggaaagc gggcagtgag cgcaacgcaa ttaatgtgag ttagctcact
    11461 cattaggcac cccaggcttt acactttatg cttccggctc gtatgttgtg tggaattgtg
    11521 agcggataac aatttcacac aggaaacagc tatgacatga ttacgaattt cacaaataaa
    11581 gcattttttt cactgcattc tagttgtggt ttgtccaaac tcatcaatgt atcttatcat
    11641 gtctggatca actggataac tcaagctaac caaaatcatc ccaaacttcc caccccatac
    11701 cctattacca ctgccaatta cctgtggttt catttactct aaacctgtga ttcctctgaa
    11761 ttattttcat tttaaagaaa ttgtatttgt taaatatgta ctacaaactt agtagt
//
