>Addgene plasmid #116499 | pHAGE-PIK3CA-H1047L | depositor partial sequence | sequence record 219373 | insert
ATGCCTCCACGACCATCATCAGGTGAACTGTGGGGCATCCACTTGATGCCCCCAAGAATCCTAGTAGAAT
GTTTACTACCAAATGGAATGATAGTGACTTTAGAATGCCTCCGTGAGGCTACATTAATAACCATAAAGCA
TGAACTATTTAAAGAAGCAAGAAAATACCCCCTCCATCAACTTCTTCAAGATGAATCTTCTTACATTTTC
GTAAGTGTTACTCAAGAAGCAGAAAGGGAAGAATTTTTTGATGAAACAAGACGACTTTGTGACCTTCGGC
TTTTTCAACCCTTTTTAAAAGTAATTGAACCAGTAGGCAACCGTGAAGAAAAGATCCTCAATCGAGAAAT
TGGTTTTGCTATCGGCATGCCAGTGTGTGAATTTGATATGGTTAAAGATCCAGAAGTACAGGACTTCCGA
AGAAATATTCTGAACGTTTGTAAAGAAGCTGTGGATCTTAGGGACCTCAATTCACCTCATAGTAGAGCAA
TGTATGTCTATCCTCCAAATGTAGAATCTTCACCAGAATTGCCAAAGCACATATATAATAAATTAGATAA
AGGGCAAATAATAGTGGTGATCTGGGTAATAGTTTCTCCAAATAATGACAAGCAGAAGTATACTCTGAAA
ATCAACCATGACTGTGTACCAGAACAAGTAATTGCTGAAGCAATCAGGAAAAAAACTCGAAGTATGTTGC
TATCCTCTGAACAACTAAAACTCTGTGTTTTAGAATATCAGGGCAAGTATATTTTAAAAGTGTGTGGATG
TGATGAATACTTCCTAGAAAAATATCCTCTGAGTCAGTATAAGTATATAAGAAGCTGTATAATGCTTGGG
AGGATGCCCAATTTGATGTTGATGGCTAAAGAAAGCCTTTATTCTCAACTGCCAATGGACTGTTTTACAA
TGCCATCTTATTCCAGACGCATTTCCACAGCTACACCATATATGAATGGAGAAACATCTACAAAATCCCT
TTGGGTTATAAATAGTGCACTCAGAATAAAAATTCTTTGTGCAACCTACGTGAATGTAAATATTCGAGAC
ATTGATAAGATCTATGTTCGAACAGGTATCTACCATGGAGGAGAACCCTTATGTGACAATGTGAACACTC
AAAGAGTACCTTGTTCCAATCCCAGGTGGAATGAATGGCTGAATTATGATATATACATTCCTGATCTTCC
TCGTGCTGCTCGACTTTGCCTTTCCATTTGCTCTGTTAAAGGCCGAAAGGGTGCTAAAGAGGAACACTGT
CCATTGGCATGGGGAAATATAAACTTGTTTGATTACACAGACACTCTAGTATCTGGAAAAATGGCTTTGA
ATCTTTGGCCAGTACCTCATGGATTAGAAGATTTGCTGAACCCTATTGGTGTTACTGGATCAAATCCAAA
TAAAGAAACTCCATGCTTAGAGTTGGAGTTTGACTGGTTCAGCAGTGTGGTAAAGTTCCCAGATATGTCA
GTGATTGAAGAGCATGCCAATTGGTCTGTATCCCGAGAAGCAGGATTTAGCTATTCCCACGCAGGACTGA
GTAACAGACTAGCTAGAGACAATGAATTAAGGGAAAATGACAAAGAACAGCTCAAAGCAATTTCTACACG
AGATCCTCTCTCTGAAATCACTGAGCAGGAGAAAGATTTTCTATGGAGTCACAGACACTATTGTGTAACT
ATCCCCGAAATTCTACCCAAATTGCTTCTGTCTGTTAAATGGAATTCTAGAGATGAAGTAGCCCAGATGT
ATTGCTTGGTAAAAGATTGGCCTCCAATCAAACCTGAACAGGCTATGGAACTTCTGGACTGTAATTACCC
AGATCCTATGGTTCGAGGTTTTGCTGTTCGGTGCTTGGAAAAATATTTAACAGATGACAAACTTTCTCAG
TATTTAATTCAGCTAGTACAGGTCCTAAAATATGAACAATATTTGGATAACTTGCTTGTGAGATTTTTAC
TGAAGAAAGCATTGACTAATCAAAGGATTGGGCACTTTTTCTTTTGGCATTTAAAATCTGAGATGCACAA
TAAAACAGTTAGCCAGAGGTTTGGCCTGCTTTTGGAGTCCTATTGTCGTGCATGTGGGATGTATTTGAAG
CACCTGAATAGGCAAGTCGAGGCAATGGAAAAGCTCATTAACTTAACTGACATTCTCAAACAGGAGAAGA
AGGATGAAACACAAAAGGTACAGATGAAGTTTTTAGTTGAGCAAATGAGGCGACCAGATTTCATGGATGC
TCTACAGGGCTTTCTGTCTCCTCTAAACCCTGCTCATCAACTAGGAAACCTCAGGCTTGAAGAGTGTCGA
ATTATGTCCTCTGCAAAAAGGCCACTGTGGTTGAATTGGGAGAACCCAGACATCATGTCAGAGTTACTGT
TTCAGAACAATGAGATCATCTTTAAAAATGGGGATGATTTACGGCAAGATATGCTAACACTTCAAATTAT
TCGTATTATGGAAAATATCTGGCAAAATCAAGGTCTTGATCTTCGAATGTTACCTTATGGTTGTCTGTCA
ATCGGTGACTGTGTGGGACTTATTGAGGTGGTGCGAAATTCTCACACTATTATGCAAATTCAGTGCAAAG
GCGGCTTGAAAGGTGCACTGCAGTTCAACAGCCACACACTACATCAGTGGCTCAAAGACAAGAACAAAGG
AGAAATATATGATGCAGCCATTGACCTGTTTACACGTTCATGTGCTGGATACTGTGTAGCTACCTTCATT
TTGGGAATTGGAGATCGTCACAATAGTAACATCATGGTGAAAGACGATGGACAACTGTTTCATATAGATT
TTGGACACTTTTTGGATCACAAGAAGAAAAAATTTGGTTATAAACGAGAACGTGTGCCATTTGTTTTGAC
ACAGGATTTCTTAATAGTGATTAGTAAAGGAGCCCAAGAATGCACAAAGACAAGAGAATTTGAGAGGTTT
CAGGAGATGTGTTACAAGGCTTATCTAGCTATTCGACAGCATGCCAATCTCTTCATAAATCTTTTCTCAA
TGATGCTTGGCTCTGGAATGCCAGAACTACAATCTTTTGATGACATTGCATACATTCGAAAGACCCTAGC
CTTAGATAAAACTGAGCAAGAGGCTTTGGAGTATTTCATGAAACAAATGAATGATGCACTTCATGGTGGC
TGGACAACAAAAATGGATTGGATCTTCCACACAATTAAACAGCATGCATTGAACTGA
